>Addgene plasmid #118431 | pDRF1-GW mScarlet-T2A-mTurquoise2 | depositor full sequence | sequence record 223790 | pDRF1-GW mScarlet-T2A-mTurquoise2 sequence 8463 bps
CAAGCTTCCTGAAACGGAGAAACATAAACAGGCATTGCTGGGATCACCCATACATCACTCTGTTTTGCCT
GACCTTTTCCGGTAATTTGAAAACAAACCCGGTCTCGAAGCGGAGATCCGGCGATAATTACCGCAGAAAT
AAACCCATACACGAGACGTAGAACCAGCCGCACATGGCCGGAGAAACTCCTGCGAGAATTTCGTAAACTC
GCGCGCATTGCATCTGTATTTCCTAATGCGGCACTTCCAGGCCTCGATCGAGACCGTTTATCCATTGCTT
TTTTGTTGTCTTTTTCCCTCGTTCACAGAAAGTCTGAAGAAGCTATAGTAGAACTATGAGCTTTTTTTGT
TTCTGTTTTCCTTTTTTTTTTTTTTACCTCTGTGGAAATTGTTACTCTCACACTCTTTAGTTCGTTTGTT
TGTTTTGTTTATTCCAATTATGACCGGTGACGAAACGTGGTCGATGGTGGGTACCGCTTATGCTCCCCTC
CATTAGTTTCGATTATATAAAAAGGCCAAATATTGTATTATTTTCAAATGTCCTATCATTATCGTCTAAC
ATCTAATTTCTCTTAAATTTTTTCTCTTTCTTTCCTATAACACCAATAGTGAAAATCTTTTTTTCTTCTA
TATCTACAAAAACTTTTTTTTTCTATCAACCTCGTTGATAAATTTTTTCTTTAACAATCGTTAATAATTA
ATTAATTGGAAAATAACCATTTTTTCTCTCTTTTATACACACATTCAAAAGAAAGAAAAAAAATATACCC
CAGCCTCGACTAGTGAATTCGCGGCCATCACAAGTTTGTACAAAAAAGCAGGCTGCTAGCGCTACCGGTC
GCCACCATGGTGAGCAAGGGCGAGGCAGTGATCAAGGAGTTCATGCGGTTCAAGGTGCACATGGAGGGCT
CCATGAACGGCCACGAGTTCGAGATCGAGGGCGAGGGCGAGGGCCGCCCCTACGAGGGCACCCAGACCGC
CAAGCTGAAGGTGACCAAGGGTGGCCCCCTGCCCTTCTCCTGGGACATCCTGTCCCCTCAGTTCATGTAC
GGCTCCAGGGCCTTCACCAAGCACCCCGCCGACATCCCCGACTACTATAAGCAGTCCTTCCCCGAGGGCT
TCAAGTGGGAGCGCGTGATGAACTTCGAGGACGGCGGCGCCGTGACCGTGACCCAGGACACCTCCCTGGA
GGACGGCACCCTGATCTACAAGGTGAAGCTCCGCGGCACCAACTTCCCTCCTGACGGCCCCGTAATGCAG
AAGAAGACAATGGGCTGGGAAGCGTCCACCGAGCGGTTGTACCCCGAGGACGGCGTGCTGAAGGGCGACA
TTAAGATGGCCCTGCGCCTGAAGGACGGCGGCCGCTACCTGGCGGACTTCAAGACCACCTACAAGGCCAA
GAAGCCCGTGCAGATGCCCGGCGCCTACAACGTCGACCGCAAGTTGGACATCACCTCCCACAACGAGGAC
TACACCGTGGTGGAACAGTACGAACGCTCCGAGGGCCGCCACTCCACCGGCGGCATGGACGAGCTGTACA
AGTCCGGAGAGGGCAGAGGAAGTCTTCTAACATGCGGTGACGTGGAGGAGAATCCCGGCCCTGGGGATCC
ACCGGTCGCCACCATGGTGAGCAAGGGCGAGGAGCTGTTCACCGGGGTGGTGCCCATCCTGGTCGAGCTG
GACGGCGACGTAAACGGCCACAAGTTCAGCGTGTCCGGCGAGGGCGAGGGCGATGCCACCTACGGCAAGC
TGACCCTGAAGTTCATCTGCACCACCGGCAAGCTGCCCGTGCCCTGGCCCACCCTCGTGACCACCCTGTC
CTGGGGCGTGCAGTGCTTCGCCCGCTACCCCGACCACATGAAGCAGCACGACTTCTTCAAGTCCGCCATG
CCCGAAGGCTACGTCCAGGAGCGCACCATCTTCTTCAAGGACGACGGCAACTACAAGACCCGCGCCGAGG
TGAAGTTCGAGGGCGACACCCTGGTGAACCGCATCGAGCTGAAGGGCATCGACTTCAAGGAGGACGGCAA
CATCCTGGGGCACAAGCTGGAGTACAACTACTTTAGCGACAACGTCTATATCACCGCCGACAAGCAGAAG
AACGGCATCAAGGCCAACTTCAAGATCCGCCACAACATCGAGGACGGCGGCGTGCAGCTCGCCGACCACT
ACCAGCAGAACACCCCCATCGGCGACGGCCCCGTGCTGCTGCCCGACAACCACTACCTGAGCACCCAGTC
CAAGCTGAGCAAAGACCCCAACGAGAAGCGCGATCACATGGTCCTGCTGGAGTTCGTGACCGCCGCCGGG
ATCACTCTCGGCATGGACGAGCTGTACAAGTAAAGCGGCCGCACCCAGCTTTCTTGTACAAAGTGGTGTA
GTTAATTCATGATGGCCGCTGCAGGTCGACCTCGAGGGGGGGCCCGGTACCCAATTCGCCCTATAGTGAG
TCGTATTACGCGCGGATCCAGCTTTGGACTTCTTCGCCAGAGGTTTGGTCAAGTCTCCAATCAAGGTTGT
CGGCTTGTCTACCTTGCCAGAAATTTACGAAAAGATGGAAAAGGGTCAAATCGTTGGTAGATACGTTGTT
GACACTTCTAAATAAGCGAATTTCTTATGATTTATGATTTTTATTATTAAATAAGTTATAAAAAAAATAA
GTGTATACAAATTTTAAAGTGACTCTTAGGTTTTAAAACGANAATTCTTATTCTTGAGTAACTCTTTCCT
GTAGGTCAGGTTGCTTTCTCAGGTATAGCATGAGGTCGCTCTTATTGACCACACCTCTACCGGCATGCCA
ATTCACTGGCCGTCGTTTTACAACGTCGTGACTGGGAAAACCCTGGCGTTACCCAACTTAATCGCCTTGC
AGCACATCCCCCTTTCGCCAGCTGGCGTAATAGCGAAGAGGCCCGCACCGATCGCCCTTCCCAACAGTTG
CGCAGCCTGAATGGCGAATGGCGCCTGATGCGGTATTTTCTCCTTACGCATCTGTGCGGTATTTCACACC
GCATAATCGGATCGTACTTGTTACCCATCATTGAATTTTGAACATCCGAACCTGGGAGTTTTCCCTGAAA
CAGATAGTATATTTGAACCTGTATAATAATATATAGTCTAGCGCTTTACGGAAGACAATGTATGTATTTC
GGTTCCTGGAGAAACTATTGCATCTATTGCATAGGTAATCTTGCACGTCGCATCCCCGGTTCATTTTCTG
CGTTTCCATCTTGCACTTCAATAGCATATCTTTGTTAACGAAGCATCTGTGCTTCATTTTGTAGAACAAA
AATGCAACGCGAGAGCGCTAATTTTTCAAACAAAGAATCTGAGCTGCATTTTTACAGAACAGAAATGCAA
CGCGAAAGCGCTATTTTACCAACGAAGAATCTGTGCTTCATTTTTGTAAAACAAAAATGCAACGCGAGAG
CGCTAATTTTTCAAACAAAGAATCTGAGCTGCATTTTTACAGAACAGAAATGCAACGCGAGAGCGCTATT
TTACCAACAAAGAATCTATACTTCTTTTTTGTTCTACAAAAATGCATCCCGAGAGCGCTATTTTTCTAAC
AAAGCATCTTAGATTACTTTTTTTCTCCTTTGTGCGCTCTATAATGCAGTCTCTTGATAACTTTTTGCAC
TGTAGGTCCGTTAAGGTTAGAAGAAGGCTACTTTGGTGTCTATTTTCTCTTCCATAAAAAAAGCCTGACT
CCACTTCCCGCGTTTACTGATTACTAGCGAAGCTGCGGGTGCATTTTTTCAAGATAAAGGCATCCCCGAT
TATATTCTATACCGATGTGGATTGCGCATACTTTGTGAACAGAAAGTGATAGCGTTGATGATTCTTCATT
GGTCAGAAAATTATGAACGGTTTCTTCTATTTTGTCTCTATATACTACGTATAGGAAATGTTTACATTTT
CGTATTGTTTTCGATTCACTCTATGAATAGTTCTTACTACAATTTTTTTGTCTAAAGAGTAATACTAGAG
ATAAACATAAAAAATGTAGAGGTCGAGTTTAGATGCAAGTTCAAGGAGCGAAAGGTGGATGGGTAGGTTA
TATAGGGATATAGCACAGAGATATATAGCAAAGAGATACTTTTGAGCAATGTTTGTGGAAGCGGTATTCG
CAATATTTTAGTAGCTCGTTACAGTCCGGTGCGTTTTTGGTTTTTTGAAAGTGCGTCTTCAGAGCGCTTT
TGGTTTTCAAAAGCGCTCTGAAGTTCCTATACTTTCTAGCTAGAGAATAGGAACTTCGGAATAGGAACTT
CAAAGCGTTTCCGAAAACGAGCGCTTCCGAAAATGCAACGCGAGCTGCGCACATACAGCTCACTGTTCAC
GTCGCACCTATATCTGCGTGTTGCCTGTATATATATATACATGAGAAGAACGGCATAGTGCGTGTTTATG
CTTAAATGCGTACTTATATGCGTCTATTTATGTAGGATGAAAGGTAGTCTAGTACCTCCTGTGATATTAT
CCCATTCCATGCGGGGTATCGTATGCTTCCTTCAGCACTACCCTTTAGCTGTTCTATATGCTGCCACTCC
TCAATTGGATTAGTCTCATCCTTCAATGCTATCATTTCCTTTGATATTGGATCGATCCGATGATAAGCTG
TCAAACATGAGAATTGGGTAATAACTGATATAATTAAATTGAAGCTCTAATTTGTGAGTTTAGTATACAT
GCATTTACTTATAATACAGTTTTTTAGTTTTGCTGGCCGCATCTTCTCAAATATGCTTCCCAGCCTGCTT
TTCTGTAACGTTCACCCTCTACCTTAGCATCCCTTCCCTTTGCAAATAGTCCTCTTCCAACAATAATAAT
GTCAGATCCTGTAGAGACCACATCATCCACGGTTCTATACTGTTGACCCAATGCGTCTCCCTTGTCATCT
AAACCCACACCGGGTGTCATAATCAACCAATCGTAACCTTCATCTCTTCCACCCATGTCTCTTTGAGCAA
TAAAGCCGATAACAAAATCTTTGTCGCTCTTCGCAATGTCAACAGTACCCTTAGTATATTCTCCAGTAGA
TAGGGAGCCCTTGCATGACAATTCTGCTAACATCAAAAGGCCTCTAGGTTCCTTTGTTACTTCTTCTGCC
GCCTGCTTCAAACCGCTAACAATACCTGGGCCCACCACACCGTGTGCATTCGTAATGTCTGCCCATTCTG
CTATTCTGTATACACCCGCAGAGTACTGCAATTTGACTGTATTACCAATGTCAGCAAATTTTCTGTCTTC
GAAGAGTAAAAAATTGTACTTGGCGGATAATGCCTTTAGCGGCTTAACTGTGCCCTCCATGGAAAAATCA
GTCAAGATATCCACATGTGTTTTTAGTAAACAAATTTTGGGACCTAATGCTTCAACTAACTCCAGTAATT
CCTTGGTGGTACGAACATCCAATGAAGCACACAAGTTTGTTTGCTTTTCGTGCATGATATTAAATAGCTT
GGCAGCAACAGGACTAGGATGAGTAGCAGCACGTTCCTTATATGTAGCTTTCGACATGATTTATCTTCGT
TTCCTGCATGTTTTTGTTCTGTGCAGTTGGGTTAAGAATACTGGGCAATTTCATGTTTCTTCAACACTAC
ATATGCGTATATATACCAATCTAAGTCTGTGCTCCTTCCTTCGTTCTTCCTTCTGTTCGGAGATTACCGA
ATCAAAAAAATTTCAAGGAAACCGAAATCAAAAAAAAGAATAAAAAAAAAATGATGAATTGAAAAGCTAA
TTCTTGAAGACGAAAGGGCCTCGTGATACGCCTATTTTTATAGGTTAATGTCATGATAATAATGGTTTCT
TAGACGTCAGGTGGCACTTTTCGGGGAAATGTGCGCGGAACCCCTATTTGTTTATTTTTCTAAATACATT
CAAATATGTATCCGCTCATGAGACAATAACCCTGATAAATGCTTCAATAATATTGAAAAAGGAAGAGTAT
GAGTATTCAACATTTCCGTGTCGCCCTTATTCCCTTTTTTGCGGCATTTTGCCTTCCTGTTTTTGCTCAC
CCAGAAACGCTGGTGAAAGTAAAAGATGCTGAAGATCAGTTGGGTGCACGAGTGGGTTACATCGAACTGG
ATCTCAACAGCGGTAAGATCCTTGAGAGTTTTCGCCCCGAAGAACGTTTTCCAATGATGAGCACTTTTAA
AGTTCTGCTATGTGGCGCGGTATTATCCCGTATTGACGCCGGGCAAGAGCAACTCGGTCGCCGCATACAC
TATTCTCAGAATGACTTGGTTGAGTACTCACCAGTCACAGAAAAGCATCTTACGGATGGCATGACAGTAA
GAGAATTATGCAGTGCTGCCATAACCATGAGTGATAACACTGCGGCCAACTTACTTCTGACAACGATCGG
AGGACCGAAGGAGCTAACCGCTTTTTTGCACAACATGGGGGATCATGTAACTCGCCTTGATCGTTGGGAA
CCGGAGCTGAATGAAGCCATACCAAACGACGAGCGTGACACCACGATGCCTGTAGCAATGGCAACAACGT
TGCGCAAACTATTAACTGGCGAACTACTTACTCTAGCTTCCCGGCAACAATTAATAGACTGGATGGAGGC
GGATAAAGTTGCAGGACCACTTCTGCGCTCGGCCCTTCCGGCTGGCTGGTTTATTGCTGATAAATCTGGA
GCCGGTGAGCGTGGGTCTCGCGGTATCATTGCAGCACTGGGGCCAGATGGTAAGCCCTCCCGTATCGTAG
TTATCTACACGACGGGGAGTCAGGCAACTATGGATGAACGAAATAGACAGATCGCTGAGATAGGTGCCTC
ACTGATTAAGCATTGGTAACTGTCAGACCAAGTTTACTCATATATACTTTAGATTGATTTAAAACTTCAT
TTTTAATTTAAAAGGATCTAGGTGAAGATCCTTTTTGATAATCTCATGACCAAAATCCCTTAACGTGAGT
TTTCGTTCCACTGAGCGTCAGACCCCGTAGAAAAGATCAAAGGATCTTCTTGAGATCCTTTTTTTCTGCG
CGTAATCTGCTGCTTGCAAACAAAAAAACCACCGCTACCAGCGGTGGTTTGTTTGCCGGATCAAGAGCTA
CCAACTCTTTTTCCGAAGGTAACTGGCTTCAGCAGAGCGCAGATACCAAATACTGTTCTTCTAGTGTAGC
CGTAGTTAGGCCACCACTTCAAGAACTCTGTAGCACCGCCTACATACCTCGCTCTGCTAATCCTGTTACC
AGTGGCTGCTGCCAGTGGCGATAAGTCGTGTCTTACCGGGTTGGACTCAAGACGATAGTTACCGGATAAG
GCGCAGCGGTCGGGCTGAACGGGGGGTTCGTGCACACAGCCCAGCTTGGAGCGAACGACCTACACCGAAC
TGAGATACCTACAGCGTGAGCTATGAGAAAGCGCCACGCTTCCCGAAGGGAGAAAGGCGGACAGGTATCC
GGTAAGCGGCAGGGTCGGAACAGGAGAGCGCACGAGGGAGCTTCCAGGGGGAAACGCCTGGTATCTTTAT
AGTCCTGTCGGGTTTCGCCACCTCTGACTTGAGCGTCGATTTTTGTGATGCTCGTCAGGGGGGCGGAGCC
TATGGAAAAACGCCAGCAACGCGGCCTTTTTACGGTTCCTGGCCTTTTGCTGGCCTTTTGCTCACATGTT
CTTTCCTGCGTTATCCCCTGATTCTGTGGATAACCGTATTACCGCCTTTGAGTGAGCTGATACCGCTCGC
CGCAGCCGAACGACCGAGCGCAGCGAGTCAGTGAGCGAGGAAGCGGAAGAGCGCCCAATACGCAAACCGC
CTCTCCCCGCGCGTTGGCCGATTCATTAATGCAGCTGGCACGACAGGTTTCCCGACTGGAAAGCGGGCAG
TGAGCGCAACGCAATTAATGTGAGTTAGCTCACTCATTAGGCACCCCAGGCTTTACACTTTATGCTTCCG
GCTCGTATGTTGTGTGGAATTGTGAGCGGATAACAATTTCACACAGGAAACAGCTATGACCATGATTACG
CCAAGCTTACCGCATCAGGAAATTGTAAGCGTTAATATTTTGTTAAAATTCGCGTTAAATTTTTGTTAAA
TCAGCTCATTTTTTAACCAATAGGCCGAAATCGGCAAAATCCCTTATAAATCAAAAGAATAGACCGAGAT
AGGGT
[37 nt withheld, positions 8126-8162]
AAAGAACGTGGACTCCAACGTCAAAGG
[49 nt withheld, positions 8190-8238]
T
[91 nt withheld, positions 8240-8330]
G
[124 nt withheld, positions 8332-8455]
CCATTCGC
Features (pLannotate 1.2.2; 26 found; start..end, strand, type, name):
      3..257     -  CDS            BRP1 (fragment): BRP1_YEAST - Protein predicted: Swiss-Prot protein existence level 4. From Saccharomyces cerevisiae (strain ATCC 204508 / S288c) (Baker's yeast).
    359..375     -  promoter       ARG4 promoter (fragment): S. cerevisiae ARG4
    480..563     +  CDS            YG007_YEAST: Protein predicted: Swiss-Prot protein existence level 4. From Saccharomyces cerevisiae (strain ATCC 204508 / S288c) (Baker's yeast).
    800..824     +  protein_bind   attB1: mutant version of attB; recombination site for the Gateway® BP reaction BP Clonase™
    847..1542    +  CDS            mScarlet: mScarlet is a basic (constitutively fluorescent) red fluorescent protein published in 2016, derived from synthetic construct. It has moderate acid sensitivity.
   1624..2343    +  CDS            mTurquoise2: enhanced monomeric variant of CFP (Goedhart et al., 2012) mammalian codon-optimized
   2353..2377    -  protein_bind   attB2: mutant version of attB; recombination site for the Gateway® BP reaction BP Clonase™
   2405..2431    +  misc_feature   MCS (fragment): pBluescript multiple cloning site
   2440..2458    -  promoter       T7 promoter: promoter for bacteriophage T7 RNA polymerase
   2459..2602    +  CDS            ADH1 (fragment): ADH1_YEAST - Also known as ADC1. Experimental evidence at protein level: Swiss-Prot protein existence level 1. This isozyme preferentially catalyzes the conversion of primary unbranched alcohols to their corresponding aldehydes. Also shows activity toward secondary alcohols. From Saccharomyces cerevisiae (strain ATCC 204508 / S288c) (Baker's yeast).
   2606..2793    +  terminator     ADH1 terminator: S. cerevisiae ADH1; transcription terminator for the S. cerevisiae alcohol dehydrogenase 1 (ADH1) gene
   2801..2958    +  CDS            lacZα (fragment): LacZα fragment of β-galactosidase; lacZ fragment
   2964..3015    -  misc_feature   bom (fragment): basis of mobility region from pBR322
   3020..3103    +  CDS            RAF1 (fragment): RAF_YEAST - Experimental evidence at transcript level: Swiss-Prot protein existence level 2. Antagonizes transcriptional repression of recombinase FLP by REP1-REP2. May play a role in plasmid partitioning. From Saccharomyces cerevisiae (strain ATCC 204508 / S288c) (Baker's yeast).
   3257..4603    -  rep_origin     2μ ori: yeast 2μ plasmid origin of replication
   4608..4624    -  promoter       tet promoter (fragment): E. coli promoter for tetracycline efflux protein gene
   4714..5517    -  CDS            URA3: orotidine-5'-phosphate decarboxylase, required for uracil biosynthesis; S. cerevisiae URA3; yeast auxotrophic marker, counterselectable with 5-fluoroorotic acid (5-FOA)
   5518..5733    -  promoter       URA3 promoter: S. cerevisiae URA3
   5844..5948    +  promoter       AmpR promoter: bla
   5949..6809    +  CDS            AmpR: β-lactamase; bla; confers resistance to ampicillin, carbenicillin, and related antibiotics
   6980..7568    +  rep_origin     ori: high-copy-number ColE1/pMB1/pBR322/pUC origin of replication
   7751..7843    +  CDS            lacI (fragment): lac repressor; lacI; The lac repressor binds to the lac operator to inhibit transcription in E. coli. This inhibition can be relieved by adding lactose or isopropyl-β-D-thiogalactopyranoside (IPTG).
   7856..7877    +  protein_bind   CAP binding site: CAP binding activates transcription in the presence of cAMP. E. coli catabolite activator protein
   7892..7922    +  promoter       lac promoter: promoter for the E. coli lac operon
   7930..7946    +  protein_bind   lac operator: The lac repressor binds to the lac operator to inhibit transcription in E. coli. This inhibition can be relieved by adding lactose or isopropyl-β-D-thiogalactopyranoside (IPTG). lac repressor encoded by lacI
   8027..8455    -  rep_origin     f1 ori (sequence partly withheld): f1 bacteriophage origin of replication; arrow indicates direction of (+) strand synthesis
