>Addgene plasmid #118431 | pDRF1-GW mScarlet-T2A-mTurquoise2 | addgene full sequence | sequence record 236385 | Addgene NGS Result
CAAGCTTCCTGAAACGGAGAAACATAAACAGGCATTGCTGGGATCACCCATACATCACTCTGTTTTGCCT
GACCTTTTCCGGTAATTTGAAAACAAACCCGGTCTCGAAGCGGAGATCCGGCGATAATTACCGCAGAAAT
AAACCCATACACGAGACGTAGAACCAGCCGCACATGGCCGGAGAAACTCCTGCGAGAATTTCGTAAACTC
GCGCGCATTGCATCTGTATTTCCTAATGCGGCACTTCCAGGCCTCGATCGAGACCGTTTATCCATTGCTT
TTTTGTTGTCTTTTTCCCTCGTTCACAGAAAGTCTGAAGAAGCTATAGTAGAACTATGAGCTTTTTTTGT
TTCTGTTTTCCTTTTTTTTTTTTTTACCTCTGTGGAAATTGTTACTCTCACACTCTTTAGTTCGTTTGTT
TGTTTTGTTTATTCCAATTATGACCGGTGACGAAACGTGGTCGATGGTGGGTACCGCTTATGCTCCCCTC
CATTAGTTTCGATTATATAAAAAGGCCAAATATTGTATTATTTTCAAATGTCCTATCATTATCGTCTAAC
ATCTAATTTCTCTTAAATTTTTTCTCTTTCTTTCCTATAACACCAATAGTGAAAATCTTTTTTTCTTCTA
TATCTACAAAAACTTTTTTTTTCTATCAACCTCGTTGATAAATTTTTTCTTTAACAATCGTTAATAATTA
ATTAATTGGAAAATAACCATTTTTTCTCTCTTTTATACACACATTCAAAAGAAAGAAAAAAAATATACCC
CAGCCTCGACTAGTGAATTCGCGGCCATCACAAGTTTGTACAAAAAAGCAGGCTGCTAGCGCTACCGGTC
GCCACCATGGTGAGCAAGGGCGAGGCAGTGATCAAGGAGTTCATGCGGTTCAAGGTGCACATGGAGGGCT
CCATGAACGGCCACGAGTTCGAGATCGAGGGCGAGGGCGAGGGCCGCCCCTACGAGGGCACCCAGACCGC
CAAGCTGAAGGTGACCAAGGGTGGCCCCCTGCCCTTCTCCTGGGACATCCTGTCCCCTCAGTTCATGTAC
GGCTCCAGGGCCTTCACCAAGCACCCCGCCGACATCCCCGACTACTATAAGCAGTCCTTCCCCGAGGGCT
TCAAGTGGGAGCGCGTGATGAACTTCGAGGACGGCGGCGCCGTGACCGTGACCCAGGACACCTCCCTGGA
GGACGGCACCCTGATCTACAAGGTGAAGCTCCGCGGCACCAACTTCCCTCCTGACGGCCCCGTAATGCAG
AAGAAGACAATGGGCTGGGAAGCGTCCACCGAGCGGTTGTACCCCGAGGACGGCGTGCTGAAGGGCGACA
TTAAGATGGCCCTGCGCCTGAAGGACGGCGGCCGCTACCTGGCGGACTTCAAGACCACCTACAAGGCCAA
GAAGCCCGTGCAGATGCCCGGCGCCTACAACGTCGACCGCAAGTTGGACATCACCTCCCACAACGAGGAC
TACACCGTGGTGGAACAGTACGAACGCTCCGAGGGCCGCCACTCCACCGGCGGCATGGACGAGCTGTACA
AGTCCGGAGAGGGCAGAGGAAGTCTTCTAACATGCGGTGACGTGGAGGAGAATCCCGGCCCTGGGGATCC
ACCGGTCGCCACCATGGTGAGCAAGGGCGAGGAGCTGTTCACCGGGGTGGTGCCCATCCTGGTCGAGCTG
GACGGCGACGTAAACGGCCACAAGTTCAGCGTGTCCGGCGAGGGCGAGGGCGATGCCACCTACGGCAAGC
TGACCCTGAAGTTCATCTGCACCACCGGCAAGCTGCCCGTGCCCTGGCCCACCCTCGTGACCACCCTGTC
CTGGGGCGTGCAGTGCTTCGCCCGCTACCCCGACCACATGAAGCAGCACGACTTCTTCAAGTCCGCCATG
CCCGAAGGCTACGTCCAGGAGCGCACCATCTTCTTCAAGGACGACGGCAACTACAAGACCCGCGCCGAGG
TGAAGTTCGAGGGCGACACCCTGGTGAACCGCATCGAGCTGAAGGGCATCGACTTCAAGGAGGACGGCAA
CATCCTGGGGCACAAGCTGGAGTACAACTACTTTAGCGACAACGTCTATATCACCGCCGACAAGCAGAAG
AACGGCATCAAGGCCAACTTCAAGATCCGCCACAACATCGAGGACGGCGGCGTGCAGCTCGCCGACCACT
ACCAGCAGAACACCCCCATCGGCGACGGCCCCGTGCTGCTGCCCGACAACCACTACCTGAGCACCCAGTC
CAAGCTGAGCAAAGACCCCAACGAGAAGCGCGATCACATGGTCCTGCTGGAGTTCGTGACCGCCGCCGGG
ATCACTCTCGGCATGGACGAGCTGTACAAGTAAAGCGGCCGCACCCAGCTTTCTTGTACAAAGTGGTGTA
GTTAATTCATGATGGCCGCTGCAGGTCGACCTCGAGGGGGGGCCCGGTACCCAATTCGCCCTATAGTGAG
TCGTATTACGCGCGGATCCAGCTTTGGACTTCTTCGCCAGAGGTTTGGTCAAGTCTCCAATCAAGGTTGT
CGGCTTGTCTACCTTGCCAGAAATTTACGAAAAGATGGAAAAGGGTCAAATCGTTGGTAGATACGTTGTT
GACACTTCTAAATAAGCGAATTTCTTATGATTTATGATTTTTATTATTAAATAAGTTATAAAAAAAATAA
GTGTATACAAATTTTAAAGTGACTCTTAGGTTTTAAAACGAAAATTCTTATTCTTGAGTAACTCTTTCCT
GTAGGTCAGGTTGCTTTCTCAGGTATAGCATGAGGTCGCTCTTATTGACCACACCTCTACCGGCATGCCA
ATTCACTGGCCGTCGTTTTACAACGTCGTGACTGGGAAAACCCTGGCGTTACCCAACTTAATCGCCTTGC
AGCACATCCCCCTTTCGCCAGCTGGCGTAATAGCGAAGAGGCCCGCACCGATCGCCCTTCCCAACAGTTG
CGCAGCCTGAATGGCGAATGGCGCCTGATGCGGTATTTTCTCCTTACGCATCTGTGCGGTATTTCACACC
GCATAATCGGATCGTACTTGTTACCCATCATTGAATTTTGAACATCCGAACCTGGGAGTTTTCCCTGAAA
CAGATAGTATATTTGAACCTGTATAATAATATATAGTCTAGCGCTTTACGGAAGACAATGTATGTATTTC
GGTTCCTGGAGAAACTATTGCATCTATTGCATAGGTAATCTTGCACGTCGCATCCCCGGTTCATTTTCTG
CGTTTCCATCTTGCACTTCAATAGCATATCTTTGTTAACGAAGCATCTGTGCTTCATTTTGTAGAACAAA
AATGCAACGCGAGAGCGCTAATTTTTCAAACAAAGAATCTGAGCTGCATTTTTACAGAACAGAAATGCAA
CGCGAAAGCGCTATTTTACCAACGAAGAATCTGTGCTTCATTTTTGTAAAACAAAAATGCAACGCGAGAG
CGCTAATTTTTCAAACAAAGAATCTGAGCTGCATTTTTACAGAACAGAAATGCAACGCGAGAGCGCTATT
TTACCAACAAAGAATCTATACTTCTTTTTTGTTCTACAAAAATGCATCCCGAGAGCGCTATTTTTCTAAC
AAAGCATCTTAGATTACTTTTTTTCTCCTTTGTGCGCTCTATAATGCAGTCTCTTGATAACTTTTTGCAC
TGTAGGTCCGTTAAGGTTAGAAGAAGGCTACTTTGGTGTCTATTTTCTCTTCCATAAAAAAAGCCTGACT
CCACTTCCCGCGTTTACTGATTACTAGCGAAGCTGCGGGTGCATTTTTTCAAGATAAAGGCATCCCCGAT
TATATTCTATACCGATGTGGATTGCGCATACTTTGTGAACAGAAAGTGATAGCGTTGATGATTCTTCATT
GGTCAGAAAATTATGAACGGTTTCTTCTATTTTGTCTCTATATACTACGTATAGGAAATGTTTACATTTT
CGTATTGTTTTCGATTCACTCTATGAATAGTTCTTACTACAATTTTTTTGTCTAAAGAGTAATACTAGAG
ATAAACATAAAAAATGTAGAGGTCGAGTTTAGATGCAAGTTCAAGGAGCGAAAGGTGGATGGGTAGGTTA
TATAGGGATATAGCACAGAGATATATAGCAAAGAGATACTTTTGAGCAATGTTTGTGGAAGCGGTATTCG
CAATATTTTAGTAGCTCGTTACAGTCCGGTGCGTTTTTGGTTTTTTGAAAGTGCGTCTTCAGAGCGCTTT
TGGTTTTCAAAAGCGCTCTGAAGTTCCTATACTTTCTAGCTAGAGAATAGGAACTTCGGAATAGGAACTT
CAAAGCGTTTCCGAAAACGAGCGCTTCCGAAAATGCAACGCGAGCTGCGCACATACAGCTCACTGTTCAC
GTCGCACCTATATCTGCGTGTTGCCTGTATATATATATACATGAGAAGAACGGCATAGTGCGTGTTTATG
CTTAAATGCGTACTTATATGCGTCTATTTATGTAGGATGAAAGGTAGTCTAGTACCTCCTGTGATATTAT
CCCATTCCATGCGGGGTATCGTATGCTTCCTTCAGCACTACCCTTTAGCTGTTCTATATGCTGCCACTCC
TCAATTGGATTAGTCTCATCCTTCAATGCTATCATTTCCTTTGATATTGGATCGATCCGATGATAAGCTG
TCAAACATGAGAATTGGGTAATAACTGATATAATTAAATTGAAGCTCTAATTTGTGAGTTTAGTATACAT
GCATTTACTTATAATACAGTTTTTTAGTTTTGCTGGCCGCATCTTCTCAAATATGCTTCCCAGCCTGCTT
TTCTGTAACGTTCACCCTCTACCTTAGCATCCCTTCCCTTTGCAAATAGTCCTCTTCCAACAATAATAAT
GTCAGATCCTGTAGAGACCACATCATCCACGGTTCTATACTGTTGACCCAATGCGTCTCCCTTGTCATCT
AAACCCACACCGGGTGTCATAATCAACCAATCGTAACCTTCATCTCTTCCACCCATGTCTCTTTGAGCAA
TAAAGCCGATAACAAAATCTTTGTCGCTCTTCGCAATGTCAACAGTACCCTTAGTATATTCTCCAGTAGA
TAGGGAGCCCTTGCATGACAATTCTGCTAACATCAAAAGGCCTCTAGGTTCCTTTGTTACTTCTTCTGCC
GCCTGCTTCAAACCGCTAACAATACCTGGGCCCACCACACCGTGTGCATTCGTAATGTCTGCCCATTCTG
CTATTCTGTATACACCCGCAGAGTACTGCAATTTGACTGTATTACCAATGTCAGCAAATTTTCTGTCTTC
GAAGAGTAAAAAATTGTACTTGGCGGATAATGCCTTTAGCGGCTTAACTGTGCCCTCCATGGAAAAATCA
GTCAAGATATCCACATGTGTTTTTAGTAAACAAATTTTGGGACCTAATGCTTCAACTAACTCCAGTAATT
CCTTGGTGGTACGAACATCCAATGAAGCACACAAGTTTGTTTGCTTTTCGTGCATGATATTAAATAGCTT
GGCAGCAACAGGACTAGGATGAGTAGCAGCACGTTCCTTATATGTAGCTTTCGACATGATTTATCTTCGT
TTCCTGCATGTTTTTGTTCTGTGCAGTTGGGTTAAGAATACTGGGCAATTTCATGTTTCTTCAACACTAC
ATATGCGTATATATACCAATCTAAGTCTGTGCTCCTTCCTTCGTTCTTCCTTCTGTTCGGAGATTACCGA
ATCAAAAAAATTTCAAGGAAACCGAAATCAAAAAAAAGAATAAAAAAAAAATGATGAATTGAAAAGCTAA
TTCTTGAAGACGAAAGGGCCTCGTGATACGCCTATTTTTATAGGTTAATGTCATGATAATAATGGTTTCT
TAGACGTCAGGTGGCACTTTTCGGGGAAATGTGCGCGGAACCCCTATTTGTTTATTTTTCTAAATACATT
CAAATATGTATCCGCTCATGAGACAATAACCCTGATAAATGCTTCAATAATATTGAAAAAGGAAGAGTAT
GAGTATTCAACATTTCCGTGTCGCCCTTATTCCCTTTTTTGCGGCATTTTGCCTTCCTGTTTTTGCTCAC
CCAGAAACGCTGGTGAAAGTAAAAGATGCTGAAGATCAGTTGGGTGCACGAGTGGGTTACATCGAACTGG
ATCTCAACAGCGGTAAGATCCTTGAGAGTTTTCGCCCCGAAGAACGTTTTCCAATGATGAGCACTTTTAA
AGTTCTGCTATGTGGCGCGGTATTATCCCGTATTGACGCCGGGCAAGAGCAACTCGGTCGCCGCATACAC
TATTCTCAGAATGACTTGGTTGAGTACTCACCAGTCACAGAAAAGCATCTTACGGATGGCATGACAGTAA
GAGAATTATGCAGTGCTGCCATAACCATGAGTGATAACACTGCGGCCAACTTACTTCTGACAACGATCGG
AGGACCGAAGGAGCTAACCGCTTTTTTGCACAACATGGGGGATCATGTAACTCGCCTTGATCGTTGGGAA
CCGGAGCTGAATGAAGCCATACCAAACGACGAGCGTGACACCACGATGCCTGTAGCAATGGCAACAACGT
TGCGCAAACTATTAACTGGCGAACTACTTACTCTAGCTTCCCGGCAACAATTAATAGACTGGATGGAGGC
GGATAAAGTTGCAGGACCACTTCTGCGCTCGGCCCTTCCGGCTGGCTGGTTTATTGCTGATAAATCTGGA
GCCGGTGAGCGTGGGTCTCGCGGTATCATTGCAGCACTGGGGCCAGATGGTAAGCCCTCCCGTATCGTAG
TTATCTACACGACGGGGAGTCAGGCAACTATGGATGAACGAAATAGACAGATCGCTGAGATAGGTGCCTC
ACTGATTAAGCATTGGTAACTGTCAGACCAAGTTTACTCATATATACTTTAGATTGATTTAAAACTTCAT
TTTTAATTTAAAAGGATCTAGGTGAAGATCCTTTTTGATAATCTCATGACCAAAATCCCTTAACGTGAGT
TTTCGTTCCACTGAGCGTCAGACCCCGTAGAAAAGATCAAAGGATCTTCTTGAGATCCTTTTTTTCTGCG
CGTAATCTGCTGCTTGCAAACAAAAAAACCACCGCTACCAGCGGTGGTTTGTTTGCCGGATCAAGAGCTA
CCAACTCTTTTTCCGAAGGTAACTGGCTTCAGCAGAGCGCAGATACCAAATACTGTTCTTCTAGTGTAGC
CGTAGTTAGGCCACCACTTCAAGAACTCTGTAGCACCGCCTACATACCTCGCTCTGCTAATCCTGTTACC
AGTGGCTGCTGCCAGTGGCGATAAGTCGTGTCTTACCGGGTTGGACTCAAGACGATAGTTACCGGATAAG
GCGCAGCGGTCGGGCTGAACGGGGGGTTCGTGCACACAGCCCAGCTTGGAGCGAACGACCTACACCGAAC
TGAGATACCTACAGCGTGAGCTATGAGAAAGCGCCACGCTTCCCGAAGGGAGAAAGGCGGACAGGTATCC
GGTAAGCGGCAGGGTCGGAACAGGAGAGCGCACGAGGGAGCTTCCAGGGGGAAACGCCTGGTATCTTTAT
AGTCCTGTCGGGTTTCGCCACCTCTGACTTGAGCGTCGATTTTTGTGATGCTCGTCAGGGGGGCGGAGCC
TATGGAAAAACGCCAGCAACGCGGCCTTTTTACGGTTCCTGGCCTTTTGCTGGCCTTTTGCTCACATGTT
CTTTCCTGCGTTATCCCCTGATTCTGTGGATAACCGTATTACCGCCTTTGAGTGAGCTGATACCGCTCGC
CGCAGCCGAACGACCGAGCGCAGCGAGTCAGTGAGCGAGGAAGCGGAAGAGCGCCCAATACGCAAACCGC
CTCTCCCCGCGCGTTGGCCGATTCATTAATGCAGCTGGCACGACAGGTTTCCCGACTGGAAAGCGGGCAG
TGAGCGCAACGCAATTAATGTGAGTTAGCTCACTCATTAGGCACCCCAGGCTTTACACTTTATGCTTCCG
GCTCGTATGTTGTGTGGAATTGTGAGCGGATAACAATTTCACACAGGAAACAGCTATGACCATGATTACG
CCAAGCTTACCGCATCAGGAAATTGTAAGCGTTAATATTTTGTTAAAATTCGCGTTAAATTTTTGTTAAA
TCAGCTCATTTTTTAACCAATAGGCCGAAATCGGCAAAATCCCTTATAAATCAAAAGAATAGACCGAGAT
AGGGT
[37 nt withheld, positions 8126-8162]
AAAGAACGTGGACTCCAACGTCAAAGG
[49 nt withheld, positions 8190-8238]
T
[91 nt withheld, positions 8240-8330]
G
[124 nt withheld, positions 8332-8455]
CCATTCGC
Features (pLannotate 1.2.2; 26 found; start..end, strand, type, name):
      3..257     -  CDS            BRP1 (fragment): BRP1_YEAST - Protein predicted: Swiss-Prot protein existence level 4. From Saccharomyces cerevisiae (strain ATCC 204508 / S288c) (Baker's yeast).
    359..375     -  promoter       ARG4 promoter (fragment): S. cerevisiae ARG4
    480..563     +  CDS            YG007_YEAST: Protein predicted: Swiss-Prot protein existence level 4. From Saccharomyces cerevisiae (strain ATCC 204508 / S288c) (Baker's yeast).
    800..824     +  protein_bind   attB1: mutant version of attB; recombination site for the Gateway® BP reaction BP Clonase™
    847..1542    +  CDS            mScarlet: mScarlet is a basic (constitutively fluorescent) red fluorescent protein published in 2016, derived from synthetic construct. It has moderate acid sensitivity.
   1624..2343    +  CDS            mTurquoise2: enhanced monomeric variant of CFP (Goedhart et al., 2012) mammalian codon-optimized
   2353..2377    -  protein_bind   attB2: mutant version of attB; recombination site for the Gateway® BP reaction BP Clonase™
   2405..2431    +  misc_feature   MCS (fragment): pBluescript multiple cloning site
   2440..2458    -  promoter       T7 promoter: promoter for bacteriophage T7 RNA polymerase
   2459..2602    +  CDS            ADH1 (fragment): ADH1_YEAST - Also known as ADC1. Experimental evidence at protein level: Swiss-Prot protein existence level 1. This isozyme preferentially catalyzes the conversion of primary unbranched alcohols to their corresponding aldehydes. Also shows activity toward secondary alcohols. From Saccharomyces cerevisiae (strain ATCC 204508 / S288c) (Baker's yeast).
   2606..2793    +  terminator     ADH1 terminator: S. cerevisiae ADH1; transcription terminator for the S. cerevisiae alcohol dehydrogenase 1 (ADH1) gene
   2801..2958    +  CDS            lacZα (fragment): LacZα fragment of β-galactosidase; lacZ fragment
   2964..3015    -  misc_feature   bom (fragment): basis of mobility region from pBR322
   3020..3103    +  CDS            RAF1 (fragment): RAF_YEAST - Experimental evidence at transcript level: Swiss-Prot protein existence level 2. Antagonizes transcriptional repression of recombinase FLP by REP1-REP2. May play a role in plasmid partitioning. From Saccharomyces cerevisiae (strain ATCC 204508 / S288c) (Baker's yeast).
   3257..4603    -  rep_origin     2μ ori: yeast 2μ plasmid origin of replication
   4608..4624    -  promoter       tet promoter (fragment): E. coli promoter for tetracycline efflux protein gene
   4714..5517    -  CDS            URA3: orotidine-5'-phosphate decarboxylase, required for uracil biosynthesis; S. cerevisiae URA3; yeast auxotrophic marker, counterselectable with 5-fluoroorotic acid (5-FOA)
   5518..5733    -  promoter       URA3 promoter: S. cerevisiae URA3
   5844..5948    +  promoter       AmpR promoter: bla
   5949..6809    +  CDS            AmpR: β-lactamase; bla; confers resistance to ampicillin, carbenicillin, and related antibiotics
   6980..7568    +  rep_origin     ori: high-copy-number ColE1/pMB1/pBR322/pUC origin of replication
   7751..7843    +  CDS            lacI (fragment): lac repressor; lacI; The lac repressor binds to the lac operator to inhibit transcription in E. coli. This inhibition can be relieved by adding lactose or isopropyl-β-D-thiogalactopyranoside (IPTG).
   7856..7877    +  protein_bind   CAP binding site: CAP binding activates transcription in the presence of cAMP. E. coli catabolite activator protein
   7892..7922    +  promoter       lac promoter: promoter for the E. coli lac operon
   7930..7946    +  protein_bind   lac operator: The lac repressor binds to the lac operator to inhibit transcription in E. coli. This inhibition can be relieved by adding lactose or isopropyl-β-D-thiogalactopyranoside (IPTG). lac repressor encoded by lacI
   8027..8455    -  rep_origin     f1 ori (sequence partly withheld): f1 bacteriophage origin of replication; arrow indicates direction of (+) strand synthesis
