[The description below was written by a language model from this plasmid's Addgene catalogue record and pLannotate feature annotations shown in this document.]
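Description:
pDRF1-GW mScarlet-T2A-mTurquoise2 is an 8.5 kb yeast expression plasmid built on the Gateway-compatible pDRF1-GW backbone, an E. coli–Saccharomyces cerevisiae shuttle vector. In bacteria it replicates at high copy from a ColE1/pUC-type origin and is selected with ampicillin through the β-lactamase gene. An f1 origin and remnants of a lac promoter/lacZα cloning region are also present. In yeast it is maintained episomally by the 2μ origin and selected by uracil prototrophy through URA3 under its own promoter, a marker that can also be counterselected with 5-FOA.

The payload is a synthetic bicistronic reading frame flanked by attB1 and attB2 Gateway recombination sites: the red fluorescent protein mScarlet, followed by the cyan fluorescent protein mTurquoise2. An unannotated gap of about 80 nt between the two coding sequences corresponds in position to the T2A peptide named in the insert. T2A causes ribosomal skipping during translation, so a single transcript yields two separate proteins in a near one-to-one ratio, which matches the stated purpose of equimolar expression of mScarlet and mTurquoise2. The cassette is closed by the S. cerevisiae ADH1 terminator. The promoter driving it is not named in the catalogue fields or annotated as such. The upstream region carries only fragmentary matches to yeast genomic sequences, so its identity cannot be stated from the record.

The associated work concerns in vivo characterisation of fluorescent proteins in budding yeast. In that setting, a fixed-stoichiometry pair like this lets one fluorophore serve as an internal expression reference for the other, for example when comparing brightness.
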