Addgene plasmid #118431: pDRF1-GW mScarlet-T2A-mTurquoise2
Purpose: Produces equimolar expression of mScarlet and mTq2
Depositing lab: Bas Teusink. Depositing organization: Vrije Universiteit Amsterdam. Publication: In vivo characterisation of fluorescent proteins in budding yeast. Botman D, de Groot DH, Schmidt P, Goedhart J, Teusink B. Sci Rep. 2019 Feb 19;9(1):2234. doi: 10.1038/s41598-019-38913-z. PubMed 30783202.
Backbone
  Vector backbone: pDRF1-GW
  Vector type: Yeast Expression
  Selectable markers: URA3
Growth in bacteria
  Bacterial resistance: Ampicillin, 100 μg/mL
  Growth temperature: 37°C
  Growth strain: DH5alpha
  Copy number: High Copy
Gene/Insert
  Gene/Insert name: mScarlet-T2A-mTurquoise2
  Species: Synthetic
  Cloning method: Restriction Enzyme; 5′ cloning site unknown (unknown if destroyed); 3′ cloning site unknown (unknown if destroyed)
  Sequencing primers: 5′ AACAATCGTTAATAATTAATTAATTGG; 3′ GAGTCACTTTAAAATTTGTATACAC
Terms and licenses: Academic/Nonprofit Terms; Industry Terms: Not Available to Industry
How to cite: pDRF1-GW mScarlet-T2A-mTurquoise2 was a gift from Bas Teusink (Addgene plasmid # 118431 ; http://n2t.net/addgene:118431 ; RRID:Addgene_118431)
